Addgene plasmid #143928: TFORF1113
Purpose: Lentiviral vector for overexpressing transcription factor ORFs with unique 24-bp barcodes. Barcodes facilitate identification of transcription factors in pooled screens.
Depositing lab: Feng Zhang. Depositing organization: Broad Institute. Publication: A transcription factor atlas of directed differentiation. Joung J, Ma S, Tay T, Geiger-Schuller KR, Kirchgatterer PC, Verdine VK, Guo B, Arias-Garcia MA, Allen WE, Singh A, Kuksenko O, Abudayyeh OO, Gootenberg JS, Fu Z, Macrae RK, Buenrostro JD, Regev A, Zhang F. Cell. 2023 Jan 5;186(1):209-229.e26. doi: 10.1016/j.cell.2022.11.026. PubMed 36608654.
Backbone
  Vector backbone: pLX_TRC317
  Backbone manufacturer: Broad Institute Genetic Perturbation Platform
  Backbone size w/o insert (bp): 8264
  Vector type: Mammalian Expression, Lentiviral
  Selectable markers: Puromycin
Growth in bacteria
  Bacterial resistance: Ampicillin, 100 μg/mL
  Growth temperature: 30°C
  Growth strain: NEB Stable
  Copy number: High Copy
Gene/Insert
  Gene/Insert name: RCOR3
  Species: H. sapiens (human)
  Insert size (bp): 1763
  Entrez Gene: RCOR3
  Promoter: EF1a
  Cloning method: Unknown
  Sequencing primers: 5′ GGGTGGAGACTGAAGTTAGGCCAG; 3′ CACATAGCGTAAAAGGAGCAACATAG
Terms and licenses: Academic/Nonprofit Terms; Industry Terms: Not Available to Industry
Depositor comments: NM_001136223,ENST00000419091 . The transcription factor ORF portion of this plasmid was synthesized by Genewiz. Please test multiple small colonies in case of plasmid recombination. To make this collection available in a timely manner, a portion of this collection was not fully sequenced by Addgene. If an Addgene verified full plasmid sequence is not available, please contact us prior to placing an order to request the full sequence.
How to cite: TFORF1113 was a gift from Feng Zhang (Addgene plasmid # 143928 ; http://n2t.net/addgene:143928 ; RRID:Addgene_143928)
