[The description below was written by a language model from this plasmid's Addgene catalogue record and pLannotate feature annotations shown in this document.]
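Description:
TFORF1113 is a lentiviral mammalian expression plasmid built on the pLX_TRC317 backbone, carrying the human RCOR3 open reading frame as one member of a barcoded transcription factor ORF collection. It is propagated in E. coli through a high-copy ColE1/pUC-type origin with ampicillin selection (AmpR/β-lactamase). An f1 origin and remnants of a lac/lacZα cloning region flanked by T7 and T3 promoters are also present in the bacterial portion. The depositor notes that the plasmid can recombine, which is common for LTR-containing vectors.

The viral cassette follows a third-generation, self-inactivating layout. An RSV promoter fused to a truncated HIV-1 5' LTR drives genomic RNA production in packaging cells, followed by the Ψ packaging signal with a gag fragment, the Rev response element for Rev-dependent nuclear export, a cPPT/CTS element, and a ΔU3 3' LTR that disables LTR promoter activity after integration. Within this unit, an SV40 early promoter drives puromycin N-acetyltransferase for selection of transduced cells. Downstream, the strong constitutive EF-1α promoter drives RCOR3, annotated as a likely component of a transcriptional corepressor complex. A WPRE after the ORF enhances transcript expression, and an SV40 poly(A) signal lies beyond the 3' LTR.

According to the record, each construct in the collection carries a unique 24-bp barcode that allows the ORF to be identified in pooled overexpression screens, such as those probing directed differentiation. The barcode is not annotated in the feature table. The listed insert size is larger than the annotated RCOR3 coding region, so the insert probably includes flanking sequence, which may contain the barcode.
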