Features (pLannotate 1.2.2; 31 found; start..end, strand, type, name):
      5..231     +  promoter       RSV promoter: Rous sarcoma virus enhancer/promoter
    232..412     +  LTR            5' LTR (truncated): truncated 5' long terminal repeat (LTR) from HIV-1
    459..584     +  misc_feature   HIV-1 Ψ: packaging signal of human immunodeficiency virus type 1
    568..931     +  CDS            HIV-1 gag (fragment): gag protein from human immunodeficiency virus 1; gag
   1077..1310    +  misc_feature   RRE: The Rev response element (RRE) of HIV-1 allows for Rev-dependent mRNA export from the nucleus to the cytoplasm.
   1687..1713    +  CDS            Rev (fragment): human immunodeficiency virus 1 (HIV-1) Rev protein; rev; enhances nuclear export of unspliced and incompletely spliced viral mRNAs
   1720..1743    +  promoter       SV40 promoter (fragment): SV40 early promoter
   1744..1815    +  promoter       SV40 promoter (fragment): SV40 enhancer and early promoter
   1839..1974    +  rep_origin     SV40 ori: SV40 origin of replication
   2020..2616    +  CDS            PuroR (fragment): puromycin N-acetyltransferase; pac from Streptomyces; confers resistance to puromycin
   2665..2782    +  misc_feature   cPPT/CTS: central polypurine tract and central termination sequence of HIV-1
   2847..2913    +  CDS            small t antigen (fragment): SV40 (simian virus 40) small t antigen
   2920..4098    +  promoter       EF-1α promoter: strong constitutive promoter for human elongation factor EF-1α
   4289..5773    +  CDS            RCOR3 (sequence partly withheld): RCOR3_HUMAN - Also known as KIAA1343. Experimental evidence at protein level: Swiss-Prot protein existence level 1. May act as a component of a corepressor complex that represses transcription. From Homo sapiens (Human).
   5789..5842    +  promoter       U6 promoter (fragment): RNA polymerase III promoter for human U6 snRNA
   5884..6472    +  misc_feature   WPRE: woodchuck hepatitis virus posttranscriptional regulatory element
   6523..6542    +  misc_feature   cPPT/CTS (fragment): central polypurine tract and central termination sequence of HIV-1
   6544..6777    +  LTR            3' LTR (ΔU3): self-inactivating 3' long terminal repeat (LTR) from HIV-1
   6855..6976    +  polyA_signal   SV40 poly(A) signal: SV40 polyadenylation signal
   7016..7151    +  rep_origin     SV40 ori: SV40 origin of replication
   7172..7190    -  promoter       T7 promoter: promoter for bacteriophage T7 RNA polymerase
   7198..7353    +  CDS            lacZα (fragment): LacZα fragment of β-galactosidase; lacZ fragment
   7358..7786    +  rep_origin     f1 ori (sequence partly withheld): f1 bacteriophage origin of replication; arrow indicates direction of (+) strand synthesis
   7839..7943    +  promoter       AmpR promoter: bla
   7944..8804    +  CDS            AmpR: β-lactamase; bla; confers resistance to ampicillin, carbenicillin, and related antibiotics
   8975..9563    +  rep_origin     ori: high-copy-number ColE1/pMB1/pBR322/pUC origin of replication
   9746..9838    +  CDS            lacI (fragment): lac repressor; lacI; The lac repressor binds to the lac operator to inhibit transcription in E. coli. This inhibition can be relieved by adding lactose or isopropyl-β-D-thiogalactopyranoside (IPTG).
   9851..9872    +  protein_bind   CAP binding site: CAP binding activates transcription in the presence of cAMP. E. coli catabolite activator protein
   9887..9917    +  promoter       lac promoter: promoter for the E. coli lac operon
   9925..9941    +  protein_bind   lac operator: The lac repressor binds to the lac operator to inhibit transcription in E. coli. This inhibition can be relieved by adding lactose or isopropyl-β-D-thiogalactopyranoside (IPTG). lac repressor encoded by lacI
   9986..10004   +  promoter       T3 promoter: promoter for bacteriophage T3 RNA polymerase
>Addgene plasmid #143928 | TFORF1113 | addgene full sequence | sequence record 471142 | Addgene NGS Result
TTAATGTAGTCTTATGCAATACTCTTGTAGTCTTGCAACATGGTAACGATGAGTTAGCAACATGCCTTAC
AAGGAGAGAAAAAGCACCGTGCATGCCGATTGGTGGAAGTAAGGTGGTACGATCGTGCCTTATTAGGAAG
GCAACAGACGGGTCTGACATGGATTGGACGAACCACTGAATTGCCGCATTGCAGAGATATTGTATTTAAG
TGCCTAGCTCGATACATAAACGGGTCTCTCTGGTTAGACCAGATCTGAGCCTGGGAGCTCTCTGGCTAAC
TAGGGAACCCACTGCTTAAGCCTCAATAAAGCTTGCCTTGAGTGCTTCAAGTAGTGTGTGCCCGTCTGTT
GTGTGACTCTGGTAACTAGAGATCCCTCAGACCCTTTTAGTCAGTGTGGAAAATCTCTAGCAGTGGCGCC
CGAACAGGGACTTGAAAGCGAAAGGGAAACCAGAGGAGCTCTCTCGACGCAGGACTCGGCTTGCTGAAGC
GCGCACGGCAAGAGGCGAGGGGCGGCGACTGGTGAGTACGCCAAAAATTTTGACTAGCGGAGGCTAGAAG
GAGAGAGATGGGTGCGAGAGCGTCAGTATTAAGCGGGGGAGAATTAGATCGCGATGGGAAAAAATTCGGT
TAAGGCCAGGGGGAAAGAAAAAATATAAATTAAAACATATAGTATGGGCAAGCAGGGAGCTAGAACGATT
CGCAGTTAATCCTGGCCTGTTAGAAACATCAGAAGGCTGTAGACAAATACTGGGACAGCTACAACCATCC
CTTCAGACAGGATCAGAAGAACTTAGATCATTATATAATACAGTAGCAACCCTCTATTGTGTGCATCAAA
GGATAGAGATAAAAGACACCAAGGAAGCTTTAGACAAGATAGAGGAAGAGCAAAACAAAAGTAAGACCAC
CGCACAGCAAGCGGCCGCTGATCTTCAGACCTGGAGGAGGAGATATGAGGGACAATTGGAGAAGTGAATT
ATATAAATATAAAGTAGTAAAAATTGAACCATTAGGAGTAGCACCCACCAAGGCAAAGAGAAGAGTGGTG
CAGAGAGAAAAAAGAGCAGTGGGAATAGGAGCTTTGTTCCTTGGGTTCTTGGGAGCAGCAGGAAGCACTA
TGGGCGCAGCGTCAATGACGCTGACGGTACAGGCCAGACAATTATTGTCTGGTATAGTGCAGCAGCAGAA
CAATTTGCTGAGGGCTATTGAGGCGCAACAGCATCTGTTGCAACTCACAGTCTGGGGCATCAAGCAGCTC
CAGGCAAGAATCCTGGCTGTGGAAAGATACCTAAAGGATCAACAGCTCCTGGGGATTTGGGGTTGCTCTG
GAAAACTCATTTGCACCACTGCTGTGCCTTGGAATGCTAGTTGGAGTAATAAATCTCTGGAACAGATTTG
GAATCACACGACCTGGATGGAGTGGGACAGAGAAATTAACAATTACACAAGCTTAATACACTCCTTAATT
GAAGAATCGCAAAACCAGCAAGAAAAGAATGAACAAGAATTATTGGAATTAGATAAATGGGCAAGTTTGT
GGAATTGGTTTAACATAACAAATTGGCTGTGGTATATAAAATTATTCATAATGATAGTAGGAGGCTTGGT
AGGTTTAAGAATAGTTTTTGCTGTACTTTCTATAGTGAATAGAGTTAGGCAGGGATATTCACCATTATCG
TTTCAGACCCACCTCCCAACCCCGAGGGGACCCATGCATTGCATCTCAATTAGTCAGCAACCAGGTGTGG
AAAGTCCCCAGGCTCCCCAGCAGGCAGAAGTATGCAAAGCATGCGTCTCAATTAGTCAGCAACCATAGTC
CCGCCCCTAACTCCGCCCATCCCGCCCCTAACTCCGCCCAGTTCCGCCCATTCTCCGCCCCATGGCTGAC
TAATTTTTTTTATTTATGCAGAGGCCGAGGCCGCCTCGGCCTCTGAGCTATTCCAGAAGTAGTGAGGAGG
CTTTTTTGGAGGCCTAGGCTTTTGCAAAAAGCTTTCTAGAGGTACCACCGGAGCTTACCATGACCGAGTA
CAAGCCCACGGTGCGCCTCGCCACCCGCGACGACGTCCCCAGGGCCGTACGCACCCTCGCCGCCGCGTTC
GCCGACTACCCCGCCACGCGCCACACCGTCGATCCGGACCGCCACATCGAGCGGGTCACCGAGCTGCAAG
AACTCTTCCTCACGCGCGTCGGGCTCGACATCGGCAAGGTGTGGGTCGCGGACGACGGCGCCGCCGTGGC
GGTCTGGACCACGCCGGAGAGCGTCGAAGCGGGGGCGGTGTTCGCCGAGATCGGCCCGCGCATGGCCGAG
TTGAGCGGTTCCCGGCTGGCCGCGCAGCAACAGATGGAAGGCCTCCTGGCGCCGCACCGGCCCAAGGAGC
CCGCGTGGTTCCTGGCCACCGTCGGCGTCTCGCCCGACCACCAGGGCAAGGGTCTGGGCAGCGCCGTCGT
GCTCCCCGGAGTGGAGGCGGCCGAGCGCGCCGGGGTGCCCGCCTTCCTGGAGACCTCCGCGCCCCGCAAC
CTCCCCTTCTACGAGCGGCTCGGCTTCACCGTCACCGCCGACGTCGAGGTGCCCGAAGGACCGCGCACCT
GGTGCATGACCCGCAAGCCCGGTGCCAGTTAACGAATTCTAGATCTTGAGACAAATGGCAGTATTCATCC
ACAATTTTAAAAGAAAAGGGGGGATTGGGGGGTACAGTGCAGGGGAAAGAATAGTAGACATAATAGCAAC
AGACATACAAACTAAAGAATTACAAAAACAAATTACAAAAATTCAAAATTTTCGGGTTTATTACAGGGAC
AGCAGAGATCCACTTTGGCGCCGGCTCGAGGCCTGCAGGTGCAAAGATGGATAAAGTTTTAAACAGAGAG
GAATCTTTGCAGCTAATGGACCTTCTAGGTCTTGAAAGGAGTGGGAATTGGCTCCGGTGCCCGTCAGTGG
GCAGAGCGCACATCGCCCACAGTCCCCGAGAAGTTGGGGGGAGGGGTCGGCAATTGAACCGGTGCCTAGA
GAAGGTGGCGCGGGGTAAACTGGGAAAGTGATGTCGTGTACTGGCTCCGCCTTTTTCCCGAGGGTGGGGG
AGAACCGTATATAAGTGCAGTAGTCGCCGTGAACGTTCTTTTTCGCAACGGGTTTGCCGCCAGAACACAG
GTAAGTGCCGTGTGTGGTTCCCGCGGGCCTGGCCTCTTTACGGGTTATGGCCCTTGCGTGCCTTGAATTA
CTTCCACCTGGCTGCAGTACGTGATTCTTGATCCCGAGCTTCGGGTTGGAAGTGGGTGGGAGAGTTCGAG
GCCTTGCGCTTAAGGAGCCCCTTCGCCTCGTGCTTGAGTTGAGGCCTGGCCTGGGCGCTGGGGCCGCCGC
GTGCGAATCTGGTGGCACCTTCGCGCCTGTCTCGCTGCTTTCGATAAGTCTCTAGCCATTTAAAATTTTT
GATGACCTGCTGCGACGCTTTTTTTCTGGCAAGATAGTCTTGTAAATGCGGGCCAAGATCTGCACACTGG
TATTTCGGTTTTTGGGGCCGCGGGCGGCGACGGGGCCCGTGCGTCCCAGCGCACATGTTCGGCGAGGCGG
GGCCTGCGAGCGCGGCCACCGAGAATCGGACGGGGGTAGTCTCAAGCTGGCCGGCCTGCTCTGGTGCCTG
GCCTCGCGCCGCCGTGTATCGCCCCGCCCTGGGCGGCAAGGCTGGCCCGGTCGGCACCAGTTGCGTGAGC
GGAAAGATGGCCGCTTCCCGGCCCTGCTGCAGGGAGCTCAAAATGGAGGACGCGGCGCTCGGGAGAGCGG
GCGGGTGAGTCACCCACACAAAGGAAAAGGGCCTTTCCGTCCTCAGCCGTCGCTTCATGTGACTCCACGG
AGTACCGGGCGCCGTCCAGGCACCTCGATTAGTTCTCGAGCTTTTGGAGTACGTCGTCTTTAGGTTGGGG
GGAGGGGTTTTATGCGATGGAGTTTCCCCACACTGAGTGGGTGGAGACTGAAGTTAGGCCAGCTTGGCAC
TTGATGTAATTCTCCTTGGAATTTGCCCTTTTTGAGTTTGGATCTTGGTTCATTCTCAAGCCTCAGACAG
TGGTTCAAAGTTTTTTTCTTCCATTTCAGGTGTCGTGAGGCTAGCACCGCCACCATGCCCGGCATGATGG
AGAAAGGGCCCGAGTTACTGGGGAAGAACCGATCGGCCAACGGCAGCGCCAAGAGCCCGGCAGGCGGCGG
CGGCAGCGGCGCCTCGTCCACCAACGGCGGGCTGCACTACTCAGAGCCCGAGAGCGGCTGCAGCAGCGAC
GACGAGCACGATGTTGGGATGAGAGTCGGAGCCGAATACCAAGCTCGGATCCCTGAATTTGATCCAGGTG
CTACAAAGTACACAGATAAAGACAATGGAGGGATGCTTGTATGGTCTCCATATCACAGTATCCCAGATGC
CAAATTGGATGAATACATTGCAATTGCAAAGGAAAAGCATGGCTACAATGTGGAACAGGCACTTGGCATG
TTGTTCTGGCATAAACATAACATTGAGAAGTCCCTTGCTGATCTCCCTAATTTCACTCCCTTTCCGGATG
AGTGGACAGTGGAAGATAAAGTCCTATTTGAACAAGCCTTTAGTTTTCATGGAAAGAGCTTTCACAGGAT
TCAGCAAATGCTTCCAGATAAGACAATTGCAAGCCTTGTAAAATATTACTATTCTTGGAAAAAAACTCGC
TCTAGGACAAGTTTGATGGATCGCCAGGCTCGTAAACTAGCTAATAGACATAATCAGGGTGACAGTGATG
ATGATGTAGAAGAAACACATCCAATGGATGGGAATGATAGTGATTATGATCCCAAAAAAGAAGCCAAAAA
AGAGGGTAATACTGAACAACCTGTCCAAACTAGCAAGATTGGACTTGGAAGAAGAGAGTATCAGAGTTTA
CAACATCGCCATCATTCTCAGCGTTCTAAG
[399 nt withheld, positions 4931-5329]
CAAGGAACCCAGGCTTCTAATGGTGATGCTTCTACTTTAGGGGAGGAGACAAAAAGTGCTTCTAATGTGC
CATCAGGGAAGAGCACTGATGAAGAAGAGGAGGCACAGACCCCACAGGCTCCTCGGACACTGGGTCCATC
ACCTCCTGCCCCATCATCCACTCCAACACCAACAGCCCCTATTGCCACTCTGAACCAGCCTCCACCACTT
CTTCGTCCAACACTGCCTGCTGCCCCGGCTCTTCACCGGCAGCCTCCTCCACTCCAGCAGCAGGCTCGGT
TCATCCAGCCCCGGCCAACTTTAAATCAGCCTCCACCACCTCTTATTCGCCCTGCTAATTCCATGCCACC
CCGTCTAAACCCAAGACCGGTGTTGTCCACGGTTGGTGGTCAACAGCCACCATCACTTATTGGAATTCAG
ACAGATTCACAGTCCTCACTGCACTAGTAATGAACTAGTCCGTAACTTGAAAGTATTTCGATTTCTTGGC
TTTATATATCTTGTGGAAAGGACGAAAACTAGCCTATACATCGAAGAAAACGCGTTAAGTCGACAATCAA
CCTCTGGATTACAAAATTTGTGAAAGATTGACTGGTATTCTTAACTATGTTGCTCCTTTTACGCTATGTG
GATACGCTGCTTTAATGCCTTTGTATCATGCTATTGCTTCCCGTATGGCTTTCATTTTCTCCTCCTTGTA
TAAATCCTGGTTGCTGTCTCTTTATGAGGAGTTGTGGCCCGTTGTCAGGCAACGTGGCGTGGTGTGCACT
GTGTTTGCTGACGCAACCCCCACTGGTTGGGGCATTGCCACCACCTGTCAGCTCCTTTCCGGGACTTTCG
CTTTCCCCCTCCCTATTGCCACGGCGGAACTCATCGCCGCCTGCCTTGCCCGCTGCTGGACAGGGGCTCG
GCTGTTGGGCACTGACAATTCCGTGGTGTTGTCGGGGAAATCATCGTCCTTTCCTTGGCTGCTCGCCTGT
GTTGCCACCTGGATTCTGCGCGGGACGTCCTTCTGCTACGTCCCTTCGGCCCTCAATCCAGCGGACCTTC
CTTCCCGCGGCCTGCTGCCGGCTCTGCGGCCTCTTCCGCGTCTTCGCCTTCGCCCTCAGACGAGTCGGAT
CTCCCTTTGGGCCGCCTCCCCGCGTCGACTTTAAGACCAATGACTTACAAGGCAGCTGTAGATCTTAGCC
ACTTTTTAAAAGAAAAGGGGGGACTGGAAGGGCTAATTCACTCCCAACGAAGACAAGATCTGCTTTTTGC
TTGTACTGGGTCTCTCTGGTTAGACCAGATCTGAGCCTGGGAGCTCTCTGGCTAACTAGGGAACCCACTG
CTTAAGCCTCAATAAAGCTTGCCTTGAGTGCTTCAAGTAGTGTGTGCCCGTCTGTTGTGTGACTCTGGTA
ACTAGAGATCCCTCAGACCCTTTTAGTCAGTGTGGAAAATCTCTAGCAGTACGTATAGTAGTTCATGTCA
TCTTATTATTCAGTATTTATAACTTGCAAAGAAATGAATATCAGAGAGTGAGAGGAACTTGTTTATTGCA
GCTTATAATGGTTACAAATAAAGCAATAGCATCACAAATTTCACAAATAAAGCATTTTTTTCACTGCATT
CTAGTTGTGGTTTGTCCAAACTCATCAATGTATCTTATCATGTCTGGCTCTAGCTATCCCGCCCCTAACT
CCGCCCATCCCGCCCCTAACTCCGCCCAGTTCCGCCCATTCTCCGCCCCATGGCTGACTAATTTTTTTTA
TTTATGCAGAGGCCGAGGCCGCCTCGGCCTCTGAGCTATTCCAGAAGTAGTGAGGAGGCTTTTTTGGAGG
CCTAGGGACGTACCCAATTCGCCCTATAGTGAGTCGTATTACGCGCGCTCACTGGCCGTCGTTTTACAAC
GTCGTGACTGGGAAAACCCTGGCGTTACCCAACTTAATCGCCTTGCAGCACATCCCCCTTTCGCCAGCTG
GCGTAATAGCGAAGAGGCCCGCACCGATCGCCCTTCCCAACAGTTGCGCAGCCTGAATGGCGAATGGG
[124 nt withheld, positions 7358-7481]
C
[91 nt withheld, positions 7483-7573]
A
[49 nt withheld, positions 7575-7623]
CCTTTGACGTTGGAGTCCACGTTCTTT
[37 nt withheld, positions 7651-7687]
ACCCTATCTCGGTCTATTCTTTTGATTTATAAGGGATTTTGCCGATTTCGGCCTATTGGTTAAAAAATGA
GCTGATTTAACAAAAATTTAACGCGAATTTTAACAAAATATTAACGCTTACAATTTAGGTGGCACTTTTC
GGGGAAATGTGCGCGGAACCCCTATTTGTTTATTTTTCTAAATACATTCAAATATGTATCCGCTCATGAG
ACAATAACCCTGATAAATGCTTCAATAATATTGAAAAAGGAAGAGTATGAGTATTCAACATTTCCGTGTC
GCCCTTATTCCCTTTTTTGCGGCATTTTGCCTTCCTGTTTTTGCTCACCCAGAAACGCTGGTGAAAGTAA
AAGATGCTGAAGATCAGTTGGGTGCACGAGTGGGTTACATCGAACTGGATCTCAACAGCGGTAAGATCCT
TGAGAGTTTTCGCCCCGAAGAACGTTTTCCAATGATGAGCACTTTTAAAGTTCTGCTATGTGGCGCGGTA
TTATCCCGTATTGACGCCGGGCAAGAGCAACTCGGTCGCCGCATACACTATTCTCAGAATGACTTGGTTG
AGTACTCACCAGTCACAGAAAAGCATCTTACGGATGGCATGACAGTAAGAGAATTATGCAGTGCTGCCAT
AACCATGAGTGATAACACTGCGGCCAACTTACTTCTGACAACGATCGGAGGACCGAAGGAGCTAACCGCT
TTTTTGCACAACATGGGGGATCATGTAACTCGCCTTGATCGTTGGGAACCGGAGCTGAATGAAGCCATAC
CAAACGACGAGCGTGACACCACGATGCCTGTAGCAATGGCAACAACGTTGCGCAAACTATTAACTGGCGA
ACTACTTACTCTAGCTTCCCGGCAACAATTAATAGACTGGATGGAGGCGGATAAAGTTGCAGGACCACTT
CTGCGCTCGGCCCTTCCGGCTGGCTGGTTTATTGCTGATAAATCTGGAGCCGGTGAGCGTGGGTCTCGCG
GTATCATTGCAGCACTGGGGCCAGATGGTAAGCCCTCCCGTATCGTAGTTATCTACACGACGGGGAGTCA
GGCAACTATGGATGAACGAAATAGACAGATCGCTGAGATAGGTGCCTCACTGATTAAGCATTGGTAACTG
TCAGACCAAGTTTACTCATATATACTTTAGATTGATTTAAAACTTCATTTTTAATTTAAAAGGATCTAGG
TGAAGATCCTTTTTGATAATCTCATGACCAAAATCCCTTAACGTGAGTTTTCGTTCCACTGAGCGTCAGA
CCCCGTAGAAAAGATCAAAGGATCTTCTTGAGATCCTTTTTTTCTGCGCGTAATCTGCTGCTTGCAAACA
AAAAAACCACCGCTACCAGCGGTGGTTTGTTTGCCGGATCAAGAGCTACCAACTCTTTTTCCGAAGGTAA
CTGGCTTCAGCAGAGCGCAGATACCAAATACTGTTCTTCTAGTGTAGCCGTAGTTAGGCCACCACTTCAA
GAACTCTGTAGCACCGCCTACATACCTCGCTCTGCTAATCCTGTTACCAGTGGCTGCTGCCAGTGGCGAT
AAGTCGTGTCTTACCGGGTTGGACTCAAGACGATAGTTACCGGATAAGGCGCAGCGGTCGGGCTGAACGG
GGGGTTCGTGCACACAGCCCAGCTTGGAGCGAACGACCTACACCGAACTGAGATACCTACAGCGTGAGCT
ATGAGAAAGCGCCACGCTTCCCGAAGGGAGAAAGGCGGACAGGTATCCGGTAAGCGGCAGGGTCGGAACA
GGAGAGCGCACGAGGGAGCTTCCAGGGGGAAACGCCTGGTATCTTTATAGTCCTGTCGGGTTTCGCCACC
TCTGACTTGAGCGTCGATTTTTGTGATGCTCGTCAGGGGGGCGGAGCCTATGGAAAAACGCCAGCAACGC
GGCCTTTTTACGGTTCCTGGCCTTTTGCTGGCCTTTTGCTCACATGTTCTTTCCTGCGTTATCCCCTGAT
TCTGTGGATAACCGTATTACCGCCTTTGAGTGAGCTGATACCGCTCGCCGCAGCCGAACGACCGAGCGCA
GCGAGTCAGTGAGCGAGGAAGCGGAAGAGCGCCCAATACGCAAACCGCCTCTCCCCGCGCGTTGGCCGAT
TCATTAATGCAGCTGGCACGACAGGTTTCCCGACTGGAAAGCGGGCAGTGAGCGCAACGCAATTAATGTG
AGTTAGCTCACTCATTAGGCACCCCAGGCTTTACACTTTATGCTTCCGGCTCGTATGTTGTGTGGAATTG
TGAGCGGATAACAATTTCACACAGGAAACAGCTATGACCATGATTACGCCAAGCGCGCAATTAACCCTCA
CTAAAGGGAACAAAAGCTGGAGCTGCAAGC
