>Addgene plasmid #143928 | TFORF1113 | depositor partial sequence | sequence record 283911 | Insert
ACCGCCACCATGCCCGGCATGATGGAGAAAGGGCCCGAGTTACTGGGGAAGAACCGATCGGCCAACGGCA
GCGCCAAGAGCCCGGCAGGCGGCGGCGGCAGCGGCGCCTCGTCCACCAACGGCGGGCTGCACTACTCAGA
GCCCGAGAGCGGCTGCAGCAGCGACGACGAGCACGATGTTGGGATGAGAGTCGGAGCCGAATACCAAGCT
CGGATCCCTGAATTTGATCCAGGTGCTACAAAGTACACAGATAAAGACAATGGAGGGATGCTTGTATGGT
CTCCATATCACAGTATCCCAGATGCCAAATTGGATGAATACATTGCAATTGCAAAGGAAAAGCATGGCTA
CAATGTGGAACAGGCACTTGGCATGTTGTTCTGGCATAAACATAACATTGAGAAGTCCCTTGCTGATCTC
CCTAATTTCACTCCCTTTCCGGATGAGTGGACAGTGGAAGATAAAGTCCTATTTGAACAAGCCTTTAGTT
TTCATGGAAAGAGCTTTCACAGGATTCAGCAAATGCTTCCAGATAAGACAATTGCAAGCCTTGTAAAATA
TTACTATTCTTGGAAAAAAACTCGCTCTAGGACAAGTTTGATGGATCGCCAGGCTCGTAAACTAGCTAAT
AGACATAATCAGGGTGACAGTGATGATGATGTAGAAGAAACACATCCAATGGATGGGAATGATAGTGATT
ATGATCCCAAAAAAGAAGCCAAAAAAGAGGGTAATACTGAACAACCTGTCCAAACTAGCAAGATTGGACT
TGGAAGAAGAGAGTATCAGAGTTTACAACATCGCCATCATTCTCAGCGTTCTAAG
[399 nt withheld, positions 826-1224]
CAAGGAACCCAGGCTTCTAATGGTGATGCTTCTACTTTAGGGGAGGAGACAAAAAGTGCTTCTAATGTGC
CATCAGGGAAGAGCACTGATGAAGAAGAGGAGGCACAGACCCCACAGGCTCCTCGGACACTGGGTCCATC
ACCTCCTGCCCCATCATCCACTCCAACACCAACAGCCCCTATTGCCACTCTGAACCAGCCTCCACCACTT
CTTCGTCCAACACTGCCTGCTGCCCCGGCTCTTCACCGGCAGCCTCCTCCACTCCAGCAGCAGGCTCGGT
TCATCCAGCCCCGGCCAACTTTAAATCAGCCTCCACCACCTCTTATTCGCCCTGCTAATTCCATGCCACC
CCGTCTAAACCCAAGACCGGTGTTGTCCACGGTTGGTGGTCAACAGCCACCATCACTTATTGGAATTCAG
ACAGATTCACAGTCCTCACTGCACTAGTAATGAACTAGTCCGTAACTTGAAAGTATTTCGATTTCTTGGC
TTTATATATCTTGTGGAAAGGACGAAAACTAGCCTATACATCGAAGAAA
