>Addgene plasmid #143928 | TFORF1113 | depositor partial sequence | sequence record 283912 | Barcode
AAACTAGCCTATACATCGAAGAAA
